Addgene plasmid #180319: pCMV_SEPT2-mApple
Purpose: mammalian expression of human SEPT2 fused to monomeric Apple
Depositing lab: Manos Mavrakis. Depositing organization: CNRS UMR 7249, Institut Fresnel. Publication: Septin-microtubule association via a motif unique to the isoform 1 of septin 9 tunes stress fibers. Kuzmic M, Linares GC, Fialova JL, Iv F, Salaun D, Llewellyn A, Gomes M, Belhabib M, Liu Y, Asano K, Rodrigues M, Isnardon D, Tachibana T, Koenderink GH, Badache A, Mavrakis M, Verdier-Pinard P. J Cell Sci. 2021 Dec 2. pii: 273604. doi: 10.1242/jcs.258850. PubMed 34854883.
Backbone
  Vector backbone: pCMV
  Backbone manufacturer: Clontech
  Vector type: Mammalian Expression
Growth in bacteria
  Bacterial resistance: Kanamycin, 50 μg/mL
  Growth temperature: 37°C
  Growth strain: DH5alpha
  Copy number: High Copy
Gene/Insert
  Gene/Insert name: SEPTIN2 (alt name: SEPT2)
  Species: H. sapiens (human)
  Entrez Gene: SEPTIN2 (a.k.a. DIFF6, NEDD-5, NEDD5, Pnutl3, SEPT2, hNedd5)
  Promoter: CMV
  Tag / fusion protein: mApple (C terminal on insert)
  Cloning method: Gibson Cloning
Terms and licenses: Academic/Nonprofit Terms; Industry Terms: Not Available to Industry
How to cite: pCMV_SEPT2-mApple was a gift from Manos Mavrakis (Addgene plasmid # 180319 ; http://n2t.net/addgene:180319 ; RRID:Addgene_180319)
