[The description below was written by a language model from this plasmid's Addgene catalogue record and pLannotate feature annotations shown in this document.]
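Description:
pCMV_SEPT2-mApple is a 5.7 kb mammalian expression plasmid built on a Clontech pCMV-type backbone and designed to produce human septin 2 (SEPTIN2, also known as SEPT2 or NEDD5) fused at its C terminus to the monomeric red fluorescent protein mApple. It replicates in E. coli from a high-copy ColE1/pUC-type origin and is selected with kanamycin. The resistance gene is the Tn5 aminoglycoside phosphotransferase (NeoR/KanR), placed behind tandem promoters: a bacterial bla (AmpR) promoter that drives kanamycin resistance in bacteria, and the SV40 enhancer/early promoter, which with the HSV TK polyadenylation signal allows the same gene to confer G418 resistance in mammalian cells. An f1 bacteriophage origin is also present. The short fragments annotated as large T antigen, ble and bGH poly(A) appear to be partial matches within backbone sequence rather than functional elements.

The expression cassette consists of the human cytomegalovirus immediate-early enhancer and promoter, followed by the SEPTIN2 coding sequence joined essentially directly to a mammalian codon-optimised mApple, a photostable monomeric DsRed derivative, and terminated by the SV40 polyadenylation signal. The insert was assembled by Gibson cloning. SEPTIN2 is a filament-forming cytoskeletal GTPase involved in organising the actin cytoskeleton and in maintaining microtubule modifications, so the fusion allows septin filaments to be visualised by red fluorescence in transfected cells. The associated study concerns septin association with microtubules and stress fibres, consistent with use of this construct for live or fixed-cell imaging of septin localisation, potentially alongside other colour-tagged cytoskeletal markers.
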