Features (pLannotate 1.2.2; 14 found; start..end, strand, type, name):
     61..364     +  enhancer       CMV enhancer: human cytomegalovirus immediate early enhancer
    365..568     +  promoter       CMV promoter: human cytomegalovirus (CMV) immediate early promoter
    597..1679    +  CDS            SEPTIN2: SEPT2_HUMAN - Also known as DIFF6, KIAA0158, NEDD5, SEPT2. Experimental evidence at protein level: Swiss-Prot protein existence level 1. Filament-forming cytoskeletal GTPase. Forms a filamentous structure with SEPTIN12, SEPTIN6, SEPTIN2 and probably SEPTIN4 at the sperm annulus which is required for the structural integrity and motility of the sperm tail during postmeiotic differentiation (PubMed:25588830). Required for normal organization of the actin cytoskeleton. Plays a role in the biogenesis of polarized columnar- shaped epithelium by maintaining polyglutamylated microtubules, thus facili
   1678..2385    +  CDS            mApple: photostable monomeric derivative of DsRed (Shaner et al., 2008) mammalian codon-optimized
   2410..2494    +  CDS            large T antigen (fragment): large T antigen from SV40 (simian virus 40)
   2517..2638    +  polyA_signal   SV40 poly(A) signal: SV40 polyadenylation signal
   2672..3100    -  rep_origin     f1 ori (sequence partly withheld): f1 bacteriophage origin of replication; arrow indicates direction of (+) strand synthesis
   3127..3231    +  promoter       AmpR promoter: bla
   3233..3590    +  promoter       SV40 promoter: SV40 enhancer and early promoter
   3625..4419    +  CDS            NeoR/KanR: aminoglycoside phosphotransferase from Tn5; aph(3')-II (or nptII); confers resistance to neomycin, kanamycin, and G418 (Geneticin®)
   4440..4592    +  CDS            ble (fragment): BLE_KLEPN - Experimental evidence at protein level: Swiss-Prot protein existence level 1. Binding protein with a strong affinity to the bleomycin family of antibiotics. Binds to CL990; an antimitotic-antibiotic compound. From Klebsiella pneumoniae.
   4651..4698    +  polyA_signal   HSV TK poly(A) signal: herpes simplex virus thymidine kinase polyadenylation signal (Cole and Stacy, 1985)
   4789..4805    -  polyA_signal   bGH poly(A) signal (fragment): bovine growth hormone polyadenylation signal
   5027..5615    +  rep_origin     ori: high-copy-number ColE1/pMB1/pBR322/pUC origin of replication
>Addgene plasmid #180319 | pCMV_SEPT2-mApple | addgene full sequence | sequence record 358054 | Addgene NGS Result
TAGTTATTAATAGTAATCAATTACGGGGTCATTAGTTCATAGCCCATATATGGAGTTCCGCGTTACATAA
CTTACGGTAAATGGCCCGCCTGGCTGACCGCCCAACGACCCCCGCCCATTGACGTCAATAATGACGTATG
TTCCCATAGTAACGCCAATAGGGACTTTCCATTGACGTCAATGGGTGGAGTATTTACGGTAAACTGCCCA
CTTGGCAGTACATCAAGTGTATCATATGCCAAGTACGCCCCCTATTGACGTCAATGACGGTAAATGGCCC
GCCTGGCATTATGCCCAGTACATGACCTTATGGGACTTTCCTACTTGGCAGTACATCTACGTATTAGTCA
TCGCTATTACCATGGTGATGCGGTTTTGGCAGTACATCAATGGGCGTGGATAGCGGTTTGACTCACGGGG
ATTTCCAAGTCTCCACCCCATTGACGTCAATGGGAGTTTGTTTTGGCACCAAAATCAACGGGACTTTCCA
AAATGTCGTAACAACTCCGCCCCATTGACGCAAATGGGCGGTAGGCGTGTACGGTGGGAGGTCTATATAA
GCAGAGCTGGTTTAGTGAACCGTCAGATCCGCTAGCATGTCTAAGCAACAACCAACTCAGTTTATAAATC
CAGAAACTCCTGGCTATGTTGGATTTGCAAATCTTCCCAATCAAGTTCACCGAAAATCAGTGAAGAAGGG
GTTCGAGTTCACTCTGATGGTGGTTGGTGAATCTGGTCTAGGAAAATCAACTCTCATAAACAGCTTATTC
CTGACTGATCTCTACCCAGAAAGAGTGATTCCTGGAGCTGCAGAGAAAATTGAAAGAACTGTCCAGATAG
AGGCTTCGACTGTTGAGATTGAAGAGCGGGGTGTGAAGCTGCGGCTTACAGTAGTGGACACTCCCGGCTA
CGGGGATGCCATCAACTGCAGGGATTGTTTCAAGACAATTATCTCCTACATTGATGAGCAGTTTGAACGC
TACCTACATGATGAGAGTGGACTGAACAGGCGTCACATCATTGATAACAGGGTACATTGTTGCTTCTACT
TCATTTCACCTTTTGGACATGGACTGAAGCCCTTAGATGTTGCATTTATGAAAGCGATACACAATAAGGT
GAATATTGTGCCTGTCATTGCGAAAGCTGACACTCTCACTCTGAAGGAGCGTGAGCGGCTTAAGAAAAGG
ATTTTGGATGAAATTGAAGAGCATAACATTAAAATCTATCACTTACCTGATGCAGAGTCAGATGAAGATG
AAGACTTTAAGGAGCAGACTAGACTCCTCAAGGCCAGTATCCCATTCTCTGTGGTTGGCTCCAACCAGTT
GATTGAAGCCAAAGGCAAGAAGGTTAGAGGCCGTCTCTACCCATGGGGTGTTGTAGAGGTGGAGAACCCA
GAACACAATGACTTTCTGAAGCTGAGAACGATGCTCATCACCCACATGCAGGACCTACAGGAAGTGACCC
AAGACCTTCACTATGAAAACTTCCGTTCTGAGAGGCTGAAGAGAGGCGGCAGGAAAGTAGAGAATGAGGA
CATGAATAAAGACCAGATCTTGCTTGAAAAGGAGGCTGAGCTCCGCCGCATGCAAGAGATGATTGCAAGA
ATGCAAGCGCAGATGCAGATGCAGATGCAGGGTGGTGACGGCGACGGCGGGGCTCTCGGCCACCATGTGG
TGAGCAAGGGCGAGGAGAATAACATGGCCATCATCAAGGAGTTCATGCGCTTCAAGGTGCACATGGAGGG
CTCCGTGAACGGCCACGAGTTCGAGATCGAGGGCGAGGGCGAGGGCCGCCCCTACGAGGCCTTTCAGACC
GCTAAGCTGAAGGTGACCAAGGGTGGCCCCCTGCCCTTCGCCTGGGACATCCTGTCCCCTCAGTTCATGT
ACGGCTCCAAGGTCTACATTAAGCACCCAGCCGACATCCCCGACTACTTCAAGCTGTCCTTCCCCGAGGG
CTTCAGGTGGGAGCGCGTGATGAACTTCGAGGACGGCGGCATTATTCACGTTAACCAGGACTCCTCCCTG
CAGGACGGCGTGTTCATCTACAAGGTGAAGCTGCGCGGCACCAACTTCCCCTCCGACGGCCCCGTAATGC
AGAAGAAGACCATGGGCTGGGAGGCCTCCGAGGAGCGGATGTACCCCGAGGACGGCGCCCTGAAGAGCGA
GATCAAGAAGAGGCTGAAGCTGAAGGACGGCGGCCACTACGCCGCCGAGGTCAAGACCACCTACAAGGCC
AAGAAGCCCGTGCAGCTGCCCGGCGCCTACATCGTCGACATCAAGTTGGACATCGTGTCCCACAACGAGG
ACTACACCATCGTGGAACAGTACGAACGCGCCGAGGGCCGCCACTCCACCGGCGGCATGGACGAGCTGTA
CAAGTGAGGATCCACCGGATCTAGATAACTGATCATAATCAGCCATACCACATTTGTAGAGGTTTTACTT
GCTTTAAAAAACCTCCCACACCTCCCCCTGAACCTGAAACATAAAATGAATGCAATTGTTGTTGTTAACT
TGTTTATTGCAGCTTATAATGGTTACAAATAAAGCAATAGCATCACAAATTTCACAAATAAAGCATTTTT
TTCACTGCATTCTAGTTGTGGTTTGTCCAAACTCATCAATGTATCTTAACGCGTAAATTGTAAGCGTTAA
TATTTTGTTAAAATTCGCGTTAAATTTTTGTTAAATCAGCTCATTTTTTAACCAATAGGCCGAAATCGGC
AAAATCCCTTATAAATCAAAAGAATAGACCGAGATAGGGT
[37 nt withheld, positions 2771-2807]
AAAGAACGTGGACTCCAACGTCAAAGG
[49 nt withheld, positions 2835-2883]
T
[91 nt withheld, positions 2885-2975]
G
[124 nt withheld, positions 2977-3100]
CAGGTGGCACTTTTCGGGGAAATGTGCGCGGAACCCCTATTTGTTTATTTTTCTAAATACATTCAAATAT
GTATCCGCTCATGAGACAATAACCCTGATAAATGCTTCAATAATATTGAAAAAGGAAGAGTCCTGAGGCG
GAAAGAACCAGCTGTGGAATGTGTGTCAGTTAGGGTGTGGAAAGTCCCCAGGCTCCCCAGCAGGCAGAAG
TATGCAAAGCATGCATCTCAATTAGTCAGCAACCAGGTGTGGAAAGTCCCCAGGCTCCCCAGCAGGCAGA
AGTATGCAAAGCATGCATCTCAATTAGTCAGCAACCATAGTCCCGCCCCTAACTCCGCCCATCCCGCCCC
TAACTCCGCCCAGTTCCGCCCATTCTCCGCCCCATGGCTGACTAATTTTTTTTATTTATGCAGAGGCCGA
GGCCGCCTCGGCCTCTGAGCTATTCCAGAAGTAGTGAGGAGGCTTTTTTGGAGGCCTAGGCTTTTGCAAA
GATCGATCAAGAGACAGGATGAGGATCGTTTCGCATGATTGAACAAGATGGATTGCACGCAGGTTCTCCG
GCCGCTTGGGTGGAGAGGCTATTCGGCTATGACTGGGCACAACAGACAATCGGCTGCTCTGATGCCGCCG
TGTTCCGGCTGTCAGCGCAGGGGCGCCCGGTTCTTTTTGTCAAGACCGACCTGTCCGGTGCCCTGAATGA
ACTGCAAGACGAGGCAGCGCGGCTATCGTGGCTGGCCACGACGGGCGTTCCTTGCGCAGCTGTGCTCGAC
GTTGTCACTGAAGCGGGAAGGGACTGGCTGCTATTGGGCGAAGTGCCGGGGCAGGATCTCCTGTCATCTC
ACCTTGCTCCTGCCGAGAAAGTATCCATCATGGCTGATGCAATGCGGCGGCTGCATACGCTTGATCCGGC
TACCTGCCCATTCGACCACCAAGCGAAACATCGCATCGAGCGAGCACGTACTCGGATGGAAGCCGGTCTT
GTCGATCAGGATGATCTGGACGAAGAGCATCAGGGGCTCGCGCCAGCCGAACTGTTCGCCAGGCTCAAGG
CGAGCATGCCCGACGGCGAGGATCTCGTCGTGACCCATGGCGATGCCTGCTTGCCGAATATCATGGTGGA
AAATGGCCGCTTTTCTGGATTCATCGACTGTGGCCGGCTGGGTGTGGCGGACCGCTATCAGGACATAGCG
TTGGCTACCCGTGATATTGCTGAAGAGCTTGGCGGCGAATGGGCTGACCGCTTCCTCGTGCTTTACGGTA
TCGCCGCTCCCGATTCGCAGCGCATCGCCTTCTATCGCCTTCTTGACGAGTTCTTCTGAGCGGGACTCTG
GGGTTCGAAATGACCGACCAAGCGACGCCCAACCTGCCATCACGAGATTTCGATTCCACCGCCGCCTTCT
ATGAAAGGTTGGGCTTCGGAATCGTTTTCCGGGACGCCGGCTGGATGATCCTCCAGCGCGGGGATCTCAT
GCTGGAGTTCTTCGCCCACCCTAGGGGGAGGCTAACTGAAACACGGAAGGAGACAATACCGGAAGGAACC
CGCGCTATGACGGCAATAAAAAGACAGAATAAAACGCACGGTGTTGGGTCGTTTGTTCATAAACGCGGGG
TTCGGTCCCAGGGCTGGCACTCTGTCGATACCCCACCGAGACCCCATTGGGGCCAATACGCCCGCGTTTC
TTCCTTTTCCCCACCCCACCCCCCAAGTTCGGGTGAAGGCCCAGGGCTCGCAGCCAACGTCGGGGCGGCA
GGCCCTGCCATAGCCTCAGGTTACTCATATATACTTTAGATTGATTTAAAACTTCATTTTTAATTTAAAA
GGATCTAGGTGAAGATCCTTTTTGATAATCTCATGACCAAAATCCCTTAACGTGAGTTTTCGTTCCACTG
AGCGTCAGACCCCGTAGAAAAGATCAAAGGATCTTCTTGAGATCCTTTTTTTCTGCGCGTAATCTGCTGC
TTGCAAACAAAAAAACCACCGCTACCAGCGGTGGTTTGTTTGCCGGATCAAGAGCTACCAACTCTTTTTC
CGAAGGTAACTGGCTTCAGCAGAGCGCAGATACCAAATACTGTTCTTCTAGTGTAGCCGTAGTTAGGCCA
CCACTTCAAGAACTCTGTAGCACCGCCTACATACCTCGCTCTGCTAATCCTGTTACCAGTGGCTGCTGCC
AGTGGCGATAAGTCGTGTCTTACCGGGTTGGACTCAAGACGATAGTTACCGGATAAGGCGCAGCGGTCGG
GCTGAACGGGGGGTTCGTGCACACAGCCCAGCTTGGAGCGAACGACCTACACCGAACTGAGATACCTACA
GCGTGAGCTATGAGAAAGCGCCACGCTTCCCGAAGGGAGAAAGGCGGACAGGTATCCGGTAAGCGGCAGG
GTCGGAACAGGAGAGCGCACGAGGGAGCTTCCAGGGGGAAACGCCTGGTATCTTTATAGTCCTGTCGGGT
TTCGCCACCTCTGACTTGAGCGTCGATTTTTGTGATGCTCGTCAGGGGGGCGGAGCCTATGGAAAAACGC
CAGCAACGCGGCCTTTTTACGGTTCCTGGCCTTTTGCTGGCCTTTTGCTCACATGTTCTTTCCTGCGTTA
TCCCCTGATTCTGTGGATAACCGTATTACCGCCATGCAT
